Addgene plasmid #23883: pDONR223-NTRK2
Depositing lab: William Hahn & David Root. Depositing organization: Dana-Farber Cancer Institute. Publication: COT drives resistance to RAF inhibition through MAP kinase pathway reactivation. Johannessen CM, Boehm JS, Kim SY, Thomas SR, Wardwell L, Johnson LA, Emery CM, Stransky N, Cogdill AP, Barretina J, Caponigro G, Hieronymus H, Murray RR, Salehi-Ashtiani K, Hill DE, Vidal M, Zhao JJ, Yang X, Alkan O, Kim S, Harris JL, Wilson CJ, Myer VE, Finan PM, Root DE, Roberts TM, Golub T, Flaherty KT, Dummer R, Weber BL, Sellers WR, Schlegel R, Wargo JA, Hahn WC, Garraway LA. Nature. 2010 Dec 16;468(7326):968-72. doi: 10.1038/nature09627 PubMed 21107320.
Backbone
  Vector backbone: pDONR223
  Backbone manufacturer: Invitrogen
  Backbone size w/o insert (bp): 5005
  Vector type: Gateway Donor vector
Growth in bacteria
  Bacterial resistance: Spectinomycin, 50 μg/mL
  Growth temperature: 37°C
  Growth strain: DH5alpha
  Copy number: High Copy
Gene/Insert
  Gene/Insert name: NTRK2 (alt name: neurotrophic tyrosine kinase, receptor, type 2)
  Species: H. sapiens (human)
  Insert size (bp): 2514
  Entrez Gene: NTRK2 (a.k.a. DEE58, EIEE58, GP145-TrkB, OBHD, TRKB, trk-B)
  Cloning method: Gateway Cloning
  Sequencing primers: 5′ M13pUC-fwd; 3′ M13rev
Terms and licenses: Academic/Nonprofit Terms; Industry Terms: Not Available to Industry
Depositor comments: The ORF has no Stop codon. This design enables easy recombination into a destination vector to add an epitope tag of choice and Stop codon to the ORF. Do NOT use this plasmid directly for transfections. A set of 4 custom lentiviral vectors is available ( pLX301 (http://www.addgene.org/25895/) , pLX302 (http://www.addgene.org/25896/) , pLX303 (http://www.addgene.org/25897/) , pLX304 (http://www.addgene.org/25890/) ) to be used to express these ORFs in mammalian cells. These plasmids are not included in the kit and must be ordered separately.
How to cite: pDONR223-NTRK2 was a gift from William Hahn & David Root (Addgene plasmid # 23883 ; http://n2t.net/addgene:23883 ; RRID:Addgene_23883)
