[The description below was written by a language model from this plasmid's Addgene catalogue record and pLannotate feature annotations shown in this document.]
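Description:
pDONR223-NTRK2 is a Gateway entry clone built in the Invitrogen pDONR223 donor backbone, carrying the open reading frame of human NTRK2 (TrkB). NTRK2 encodes a receptor tyrosine kinase that binds BDNF and neurotrophin-4 and acts in neuronal survival, differentiation and synaptic plasticity. The plasmid is maintained in E. coli through a high-copy ColE1/pUC-type origin. It is selected with spectinomycin via the aadA aminoglycoside adenylyltransferase gene (SmR). Upstream of SmR the table annotates fragments of a class 1 integron Pc promoter and a gentamicin resistance gene, which look like remnants of the integron-derived cassette. The sequenced record is 5,256 nt. The annotated NTRK2 coding feature spans about 2.5 kb, close to the 2,514 bp catalogue insert size.

The ORF is flanked by two attL recombination sites, annotated by the software as attL3 and attL2. These sites allow it to be moved by an LR Clonase reaction into any compatible destination vector. rrnB T1 and T2 terminators lie upstream of the cassette and insulate it from read-through transcription. A T7 promoter sits just beyond the downstream attL site, and short lacI and lacZα fragments are backbone remnants.

No eukaryotic promoter is annotated, and the depositor states that the plasmid should not be transfected directly. The ORF deliberately lacks a stop codon, so that recombination into a destination vector can supply a C-terminal epitope tag and a stop codon. The depositor points to a companion set of lentiviral destination vectors for mammalian expression. The clone belongs to a distributed ORF kit, and its associated publication concerns resistance to RAF inhibition through MAP kinase pathway reactivation.
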