Features (pLannotate 1.2.2; 12 found; start..end, strand, type, name):
      7..99      +  CDS            lacI (fragment): lac repressor; lacI; The lac repressor binds to the lac operator to inhibit transcription in E. coli. This inhibition can be relieved by adding lactose or isopropyl-β-D-thiogalactopyranoside (IPTG).
    154..181     -  terminator     rrnB T2 terminator: transcription terminator T2 from the E. coli rrnB gene
    313..356     +  terminator     rrnB T1 terminator: Escherichia coli rrnB; transcription terminator T1 from the E. coli rrnB gene
    403..439     -  CDS            lacZα (fragment): LacZα fragment of β-galactosidase; lacZ fragment
    456..551     +  protein_bind   attL3: mutant version of attL; recombination site for the Gateway® LR reaction LR Clonase™
    557..3022    +  CDS            NTRK2: NTRK2_HUMAN - Also known as TRKB. Experimental evidence at protein level: Swiss-Prot protein existence level 1. Receptor tyrosine kinase involved in the development and the maturation of the central and the peripheral nervous systems through regulation of neuron survival, proliferation, migration, differentiation, and synapse formation and plasticity (By similarity). Receptor for BDNF/brain-derived neurotrophic factor and NTF4/neurotrophin-4. Alternatively can also bind NTF3/neurotrophin-3 which is less efficient in activating the receptor but regulates neuron survival through NTRK2 (PubMed:75
   3022..3120    -  protein_bind   attL2: mutant version of attL; recombination site for the Gateway® LR reaction LR Clonase™
   3138..3156    -  promoter       T7 promoter: promoter for bacteriophage T7 RNA polymerase
   3346..3369    +  promoter       Pc promoter (fragment): intI1 (promoter lies within the coding sequence); class 1 integron promoter
   3545..3601    +  CDS            GmR (fragment): gentamycin acetyltransferase; aacC1; confers resistance to gentamycin
   3608..4399    +  CDS            SmR: aminoglycoside adenylyltransferase (Murphy, 1985); aadA; confers resistance to spectinomycin and streptomycin
   4492..5080    +  rep_origin     ori: high-copy-number ColE1/pMB1/pBR322/pUC origin of replication
>Addgene plasmid #23883 | pDONR223-NTRK2 | addgene full sequence | sequence record 232057 | Addgene NGS Result
GGAAGAGCGCCCAATACGCAAACCGCCTCTCCCCGCGCGTTGGCCGATTCATTAATGCAGCTGGCACGAC
AGGTTTCCCGACTGGAAAGCGGGCAGTGAGCGCAACGCAATTAATACGCGTACCGCTAGCCAGGAAGAGT
TTGTAGAAACGCAAAAAGGCCATCCGTCAGGATGGCCTTCTGCTTAGTTTGATGCCTGGCAGTTTATGGC
GGGCGTCCTGCCCGCCACCCTCCGGGCCGTTGCTTCACAACGTTCAAATCCGCTCCCGGCGGATTTGTCC
TACTCAGGAGAGCGTTCACCGACAAACAACAGATAAAACGAAAGGCCCAGTCTTCCGACTGAGCCTTTCG
TTTTATTTGATGCCTGGCAGTTCCCTACTCTCGCGTTAACGCTAGCATGGATGTTTTCCCAGTCACGACG
TTGTAAAACGACGGCCAGTCTTAAGCTCGGGCCCCAAATAATGATTTTATTTTGACTGATAGTGACCTGT
TCGTTGCAACAAATTGATGAGCAATGCTTTTTTATAATGCCAACTTTGTACAAAAAAGTTGGCACCATGT
CGTCCTGGATAAGGTGGCATGGACCCGCCATGGCGCGGCTCTGGGGCTTCTGCTGGCTGGTTGTGGGCTT
CTGGAGGGCCGCTTTCGCCTGTCCCACGTCCTGCAAATGCAGTGCCTCTCGGATCTGGTGCAGCGACCCT
TCTCCTGGCATCGTGGCATTTCCGAGATTGGAGCCTAACAGTGTAGATCCTGAGAACATCACCGAAATTT
TCATCGCAAACCAGAAAAGGTTAGAAATCATCAACGAAGATGATGTTGAAGCTTATGTGGGACTGAGAAA
TCTGACAATTGTGGATTCTGGATTAAAATTTGTGGCTCATAAAGCATTTCTGAAAAACAGCAACCTGCAG
CACATCAATTTTACCCGAAACAAACTGACGAGTTTGTCTAGGAAACATTTCCGTCACCTTGACTTGTCTG
AACTGATCCTGGTGGGCAATCCATTTACATGCTCCTGTGACATTATGTGGATCAAGACTCTCCAAGAGGC
TAAATCCAGTCCAGACACTCAGGATTTGTACTGCCTGAATGAAAGCAGCAAGAATATTCCCCTGGCAAAC
CTGCAGATACCCAATTGTGGTTTGCCATCTGCAAATCTGGCCGCACCTAACCTCACTGTGGAGGAAGGAA
AGTCTATCACATTATCCTGTAGTGTGGCAGGTGATCCGGTTCCTAATATGTATTGGGATGTTGGTAACCT
GGTTTCCAAACATATGAATGAAACAAGCCACACACAGGGCTCCTTAAGGATAACTAACATTTCATCCGAT
GACAGTGGGAAGCAGATCTCTTGTGTGGCGGAAAATCTTGTAGGAGAAGATCAAGATTCTGTCAACCTCA
CTGTGCATTTTGCACCAACTATCACATTTCTCGAATCTCCAACCTCAGACCACCACTGGTGCATTCCATT
CACTGTGAAAGGCAACCCCAAACCAGCGCTTCAGTGGTTCTATAACGGGGCAATATTGAATGAGTCCAAA
TACATCTGTACTAAAATACATGTTACCAATCACACGGAGTACCACGGCTGCCTCCAGCTGGATAATCCCA
CTCACATGAACAATGGGGACTACACTCTAATAGCCAAGAATGAGTATGGGAAGGATGAGAAACAGATTTC
TGCTCACTTCATGGGCTGGCCTGGAATTGACGATGGTGCAAACCCAAATTATCCTGATGTAATTTATGAA
GATTATGGAACTGCAGCGAATGACATCGGGGACACCACGAACAGAAGTAATGAAATCCCTTCCACAGACG
TCACTGATAAAACCGGTCGGGAACATCTCTCGGTCTATGCTGTGGTGGTGATTGCGTCTGTGGTGGGATT
TTGCCTTTTGGTAATGCTGTTTCTGCTTAAGTTGGCAAGACACTCCAAGTTTGGCATGAAAGGCCCAGCC
TCCGTTATCAGCAATGATGATGACTCTGCCAGCCCACTCCATCACATCTCCAATGGGAGTAACACTCCAT
CTTCTTCGGAAGGTGGCCCAGATGCTGTCATTATTGGAATGACCAAGATCCCTGTCATTGAAAATCCCCA
GTACTTTGGCATCACCAACAGTCAGCTCAAGCCAGACACATTTGTTCAGCACATCAAGCGACATAACATT
GTTCTGAAAAGGGAGCTAGGCGAAGGAGCCTTTGGAAAAGTGTTCCTAGCTGAATGCTATAACCTCTGTC
CTGAGCAGGACAAGATCTTGGTGGCAGTGAAGACCCTGAAGGATGCCAGTGACAATGCACGCAAGGACTT
CCACCGTGAGGCCGAGCTCCTGACCAACCTCCAGCATGAGCACATCGTCAAGTTCTATGGCGTCTGCGTG
GAGGGCGACCCCCTCATCATGGTCTTTGAGTACATGAAGCATGGGGACCTCAACAAGTTCCTCAGGGCAC
ACGGCCCTGATGCCGTGCTGATGGCTGAGGGCAACCCGCCCACGGAACTGACGCAGTCGCAGATGCTGCA
TATAGCCCAGCAGATCGCCGCGGGCATGGTCTACCTGGCGTCCCAGCACTTCGTGCACCGCGATTTGGCC
ACCAGGAACTGCCTGGTCGGGGAGAACTTGCTGGTGAAAATCGGGGACTTTGGGATGTCCCGGGACGTGT
ACAGCACTGACTACTACAGGGTCGGTGGCCACACAATGCTGCCCATTCGCTGGATGCCTCCAGAGAGCAT
CATGTACAGGAAATTCACGACGGAAAGCGACGTCTGGAGCCTGGGGGTCGTGTTGTGGGAGATTTTCACC
TATGGCAAACAGCCCTGGTACCAGCTGTCAAACAATGAGGTGATAGAGTGTATCACTCAGGGCCGAGTCC
TGCAGCGACCCCGCACGTGCCCCCAGGAGGTGTATGAGCTGATGCTGGGGTGCTGGCAGCGAGAGCCCCA
CATGAGGAAGAACATCAAGGGCATCCATACCCTCCTTCAGAACTTGGCCAAGGCATCTCCGGTCTACCTG
GACATTCTAGGCCCAACTTTCTTGTACAAAGTTGGCATTATAAGAAAGCATTGCTTATCAATTTGTTGCA
ACGAACAGGTCACTATCAGTCAAAATAAAATCATTATTTGCCATCCAGCTGATATCCCCTATAGTGAGTC
GTATTACATGGTCATAGCTGTTTCCTGGCAGCTCTGGCCCGTGTCTCAAAATCTCTGATGTTACATTGCA
CAAGATAAAAATATATCATCATGCCTCCTCTAGACCAGCCAGGACAGAAATGCCTCGACTTCGCTGCTAC
CCAAGGTTGCCGGGTGACGCACACCGTGGAAACGGATGAAGGCACGAACCCAGTGGACATAAGCCTGTTC
GGTTCGTAAGCTGTAATGCAAGTAGCGTATGCGCTCACGCAACTGGTCCAGAACCTTGACCGAACGCAGC
GGTGGTAACGGCGCAGTGGCGGTTTTCATGGCTTGTTATGACTGTTTTTTTGGGGTACAGTCTATGCCTC
GGGCATCCAAGCAGCAAGCGCGTTACGCCGTGGGTCGATGTTTGATGTTATGGAGCAGCAACGATGTTAC
GCAGCAGGGCAGTCGCCCTAAAACAAAGTTAAACATTATGAGGGAAGCGGTGATCGCCGAAGTATCGACT
CAACTATCAGAGGTAGTTGGCGTCATCGAGCGCCATCTCGAACCGACGTTGCTGGCCGTACATTTGTACG
GCTCCGCAGTGGATGGCGGCCTGAAGCCACACAGTGATATTGATTTGCTGGTTACGGTGACCGTAAGGCT
TGATGAAACAACGCGGCGAGCTTTGATCAACGACCTTTTGGAAACTTCGGCTTCCCCTGGAGAGAGCGAG
ATTCTCCGCGCTGTAGAAGTCACCATTGTTGTGCACGACGACATCATTCCGTGGCGTTATCCAGCTAAGC
GCGAACTGCAATTTGGAGAATGGCAGCGCAATGACATTCTTGCAGGTATCTTCGAGCCAGCCACGATCGA
CATTGATCTGGCTATCTTGCTGACAAAAGCAAGAGAACATAGCGTTGCCTTGGTAGGTCCAGCGGCGGAG
GAACTCTTTGATCCGGTTCCTGAACAGGATCTATTTGAGGCGCTAAATGAAACCTTAACGCTATGGAACT
CGCCGCCCGACTGGGCTGGCGATGAGCGAAATGTAGTGCTTACGTTGTCCCGCATTTGGTACAGCGCAGT
AACCGGCAAAATCGCGCCGAAGGATGTCGCTGCCGACTGGGCAATGGAGCGCCTGCCGGCCCAGTATCAG
CCCGTCATACTTGAAGCTAGACAGGCTTATCTTGGACAAGAAGAAGATCGCTTGGCCTCGCGCGCAGATC
AGTTGGAAGAATTTGTCCACTACGTGAAAGGCGAGATCACCAAGGTAGTCGGCAAATAACCCTCGAGCCA
CCCATGACCAAAATCCCTTAACGTGAGTTACGCGTCGTTCCACTGAGCGTCAGACCCCGTAGAAAAGATC
AAAGGATCTTCTTGAGATCCTTTTTTTCTGCGCGTAATCTGCTGCTTGCAAACAAAAAAACCACCGCTAC
CAGCGGTGGTTTGTTTGCCGGATCAAGAGCTACCAACTCTTTTTCCGAAGGTAACTGGCTTCAGCAGAGC
GCAGATACCAAATACTGTTCTTCTAGTGTAGCCGTAGTTAGGCCACCACTTCAAGAACTCTGTAGCACCG
CCTACATACCTCGCTCTGCTAATCCTGTTACCAGTGGCTGCTGCCAGTGGCGATAAGTCGTGTCTTACCG
GGTTGGACTCAAGACGATAGTTACCGGATAAGGCGCAGCGGTCGGGCTGAACGGGGGGTTCGTGCACACA
GCCCAGCTTGGAGCGAACGACCTACACCGAACTGAGATACCTACAGCGTGAGCTATGAGAAAGCGCCACG
CTTCCCGAAGGGAGAAAGGCGGACAGGTATCCGGTAAGCGGCAGGGTCGGAACAGGAGAGCGCACGAGGG
AGCTTCCAGGGGGAAACGCCTGGTATCTTTATAGTCCTGTCGGGTTTCGCCACCTCTGACTTGAGCGTCG
ATTTTTGTGATGCTCGTCAGGGGGGCGGAGCCTATGGAAAAACGCCAGCAACGCGGCCTTTTTACGGTTC
CTGGCCTTTTGCTGGCCTTTTGCTCACATGTTCTTTCCTGCGTTATCCCCTGATTCTGTGGATAACCGTA
TTACCGCCTTTGAGTGAGCTGATACCGCTCGCCGCAGCCGAACGACCGAGCGCAGCGAGTCAGTGAGCGA
GGAAGC
