>Addgene plasmid #23883 | pDONR223-NTRK2 | addgene partial sequence | sequence record 29720 | 23883 with M13pUC-fwd
TAATGATTTTATTTTGACTGATAGTGACCTGTTCGTTGCAACAAATTGATGAGCAATGCTTTTTTATAAT
GCCAACTTTGTACAAAAAAGTTGGCACCATGTCGTCCTGGATAAGGTGGCATGGACCCGCCATGGCGCGG
CTCTGGGGCTTCTGCTGGCTGGTTGTGGGCTTCTGGAGGGCCGCTTTCGCCTGTCCCACGTCCTGCAAAT
GCAGTGCCTCTCGGATCTGGTGCAGCGACCCTTCTCCTGGCATCGTGGCATTTCCGAGATTGGAGCCTAA
CAGTGTAGATCCTGAGAACATCACCGAAATTTTCATCGCAAACCAGAAAAGGTTAGAAATCATCAACGAA
GATGATGTTGAAGCTTATGTGGGACTGAGAAATCTGACAATTGTGGATTCTGGATTAAAATTTGTGGCTC
ATAAAGCATTTCTGAAAAACAGCAACCTGCAGCACATCAATTTTACCCGAAACAAACTGACGAGTTTGTC
TAGGAAACATTTCCGTCACCTTGACTTGTCTGAAC
